>Addgene plasmid #34573 | pcDNA3.1-mArg1 | addgene full sequence | sequence record 458100 | Addgene Long Read Sequencing Result
GACATTGATTATTGACTAGTTATTAATAGTAATCAATTACGGGGTCATTAGTTCATAGCCCATATATGGA
GTTCCGCGTTACATAACTTACGGTAAATGGCCCGCCTGGCTGACCGCCCAACGACCCCCGCCCATTGACG
TCAATAATGACGTATGTTCCCATAGTAACGCCAATAGGGACTTTCCATTGACGTCAATGGGTGGAGTATT
TACGGTAAACTGCCCACTTGGCAGTACATCAAGTGTATCATATGCCAAGTACGCCCCCTATTGACGTCAA
TGACGGTAAATGGCCCGCCTGGCATTATGCCCAGTACATGACCTTATGGGACTTTCCTACTTGGCAGTAC
ATCTACGTATTAGTCATCGCTATTACCATGGTGATGCGGTTTTGGCAGTACATCAATGGGCGTGGATAGC
GGTTTGACTCACGGGGATTTCCAAGTCTCCACCCCATTGACGTCAATGGGAGTTTGTTTTGGCACCAAAA
TCAACGGGACTTTCCAAAATGTCGTAACAACTCCGCCCCATTGACGCAAATGGGCGGTAGGCGTGTACGG
TGGGAGGTCTATATAAGCAGAGCTCTCTGGCTAACTAGAGAACCCACTGCTTACTGGCTTATCGAAATTA
ATACGACTCACTATAGGGAGACCCAAGCTGGCTAGCGTTTAAACTTAAGCTTGGTACCGAGCTCGGATCC
ACTAGTCCAGTGTGGTGGAATTCCAGCATGAGCTCCAAGCCAAAGTCCTTAGAGATTATCGGAGCGCCTT
TCTCAAAAGGACAGCCTCGAGGAGGGGTAGAGAAAGGCCCTGCAGCACTGAGGAAAGCTGGTCTGCTGGA
AAAACTTAAAGAAACAGAGTATGACGTGAGAGACCACGGGGACCTGGCCTTTGTTGATGTCCCTAATGAC
AGCTCCTTTCAAATTGTGAAGAACCCACGGTCTGTGGGGAAAGCCAATGAAGAGCTGGCTGGTGTGGTGG
CAGAGGTCCAGAAGAATGGAAGAGTCAGTGTGGTGCTGGGTGGAGACCACAGTCTGGCAGTTGGAAGCAT
CTCTGGCCACGCCAGGGTCCACCCTGACCTATGTGTCATTTGGGTGGATGCTCACACTGACATCAACACT
CCCCTGACAACCAGCTCTGGGAATCTGCATGGGCAACCTGTGTCCTTTCTCCTGAAGGAACTGAAAGGAA
AGTTCCCAGATGTACCAGGATTCTCCTGGGTGACTCCCTGCATATCTGCCAAAGACATCGTGTACATTGG
CTTGCGAGACGTAGACCCTGGGGAACACTATATAATAAAAACTCTGGGAATTAAGTATTTCTCCATGACT
GAAGTAGACAAGCTGGGGATTGGCAAGGTGATGGAAGAGACCTTCAGCTACCTGCTGGGAAGGAAGAAAA
GGCCGATTCACCTGAGCTTTGATGTCGATGGGCTGGACCCAGCATTCACCCCGGCGACCGGCACCCCGGT
TCTGGGAGGCCTATCTTACAGAGAAGGTCTCTACATCACAGAAGAAATTTACAAGACAGGGCTCCTTTCA
GGACTAGATATCATGGAAGTGAACCCAACTCTTGGGAAGACAGCAGAGGAGGTGAAGAGTACTGTGAACA
CGGCAGTGGCTTTAACCTTGGCTTGTTTCGGAACTCAACGGGAGGGTAACCATAAGCCAGGGACTGACTA
CCTTAAACCACCTAAGTGAGCTCTAGAGGGCCCGTTTAAACCCGCTGATCAGCCTCGACTGTGCCTTCTA
GTTGCCAGCCATCTGTTGTTTGCCCCTCCCCCGTGCCTTCCTTGACCCTGGAAGGTGCCACTCCCACTGT
CCTTTCCTAATAAAATGAGGAAATTGCATCGCATTGTCTGAGTAGGTGTCATTCTATTCTGGGGGGTGGG
GTGGGGCAGGACAGCAAGGGGGAGGATTGGGAAGACAATAGCAGGCATGCTGGGGATGCGGTGGGCTCTA
TGGCTTCTGAGGCGGAAAGAACCAGCTGGGGCTCTAGGGGGTATCCCC
[124 nt withheld, positions 2009-2132]
C
[91 nt withheld, positions 2134-2224]
A
[49 nt withheld, positions 2226-2274]
CCTTTGACGTTGGAGTCCACGTTCTTT
[37 nt withheld, positions 2302-2338]
ACCCTATCTCGGTCTATTCTTTTGATTTATAAGGGATTTTGCCGATTTCGGCCTATTGGTTAAAAAATGA
GCTGATTTAACAAAAATTTAACGCGAATTAATTCTGTGGAATGTGTGTCAGTTAGGGTGTGGAAAGTCCC
CAGGCTCCCCAGCAGGCAGAAGTATGCAAAGCATGCATCTCAATTAGTCAGCAACCAGGTGTGGAAAGTC
CCCAGGCTCCCCAGCAGGCAGAAGTATGCAAAGCATGCATCTCAATTAGTCAGCAACCATAGTCCCGCCC
CTAACTCCGCCCATCCCGCCCCTAACTCCGCCCAGTTCCGCCCATTCTCCGCCCCATGGCTGACTAATTT
TTTTTATTTATGCAGAGGCCGAGGCCGCCTCTGCCTCTGAGCTATTCCAGAAGTAGTGAGGAGGCTTTTT
TGGAGGCCTAGGCTTTTGCAAAAAGCTCCCGGGAGCTTGTATATCCATTTTCGGATCTGATCAAGAGACA
GGATGAGGATCGTTTCGCATGATTGAACAAGATGGATTGCACGCAGGTTCTCCGGCCGCTTGGGTGGAGA
GGCTATTCGGCTATGACTGGGCACAACAGACAATCGGCTGCTCTGATGCCGCCGTGTTCCGGCTGTCAGC
GCAGGGGCGCCCGGTTCTTTTTGTCAAGACCGACCTGTCCGGTGCCCTGAATGAACTGCAGGACGAGGCA
GCGCGGCTATCGTGGCTGGCCACGACGGGCGTTCCTTGCGCAGCTGTGCTCGACGTTGTCACTGAAGCGG
GAAGGGACTGGCTGCTATTGGGCGAAGTGCCGGGGCAGGATCTCCTGTCATCTCACCTTGCTCCTGCCGA
GAAAGTATCCATCATGGCTGATGCAATGCGGCGGCTGCATACGCTTGATCCGGCTACCTGCCCATTCGAC
CACCAAGCGAAACATCGCATCGAGCGAGCACGTACTCGGATGGAAGCCGGTCTTGTCGATCAGGATGATC
TGGACGAAGAGCATCAGGGGCTCGCGCCAGCCGAACTGTTCGCCAGGCTCAAGGCGCGCATGCCCGACGG
CGAGGATCTCGTCGTGACCCATGGCGATGCCTGCTTGCCGAATATCATGGTGGAAAATGGCCGCTTTTCT
GGATTCATCGACTGTGGCCGGCTGGGTGTGGCGGACCGCTATCAGGACATAGCGTTGGCTACCCGTGATA
TTGCTGAAGAGCTTGGCGGCGAATGGGCTGACCGCTTCCTCGTGCTTTACGGTATCGCCGCTCCCGATTC
GCAGCGCATCGCCTTCTATCGCCTTCTTGACGAGTTCTTCTGAGCGGGACTCTGGGGTTCGAAATGACCG
ACCAAGCGACGCCCAACCTGCCATCACGAGATTTCGATTCCACCGCCGCCTTCTATGAAAGGTTGGGCTT
CGGAATCGTTTTCCGGGACGCCGGCTGGATGATCCTCCAGCGCGGGGATCTCATGCTGGAGTTCTTCGCC
CACCCCAACTTGTTTATTGCAGCTTATAATGGTTACAAATAAAGCAATAGCATCACAAATTTCACAAATA
AAGCATTTTTTTCACTGCATTCTAGTTGTGGTTTGTCCAAACTCATCAATGTATCTTATCATGTCTGTAT
ACCGTCGACCTCTAGCTAGAGCTTGGCGTAATCATGGTCATAGCTGTTTCCTGTGTGAAATTGTTATCCG
CTCACAATTCCACACAACATACGAGCCGGAAGCATAAAGTGTAAAGCCTGGGGTGCCTAATGAGTGAGCT
AACTCACATTAATTGCGTTGCGCTCACTGCCCGCTTTCCAGTCGGGAAACCTGTCGTGCCAGCTGCATTA
ATGAATCGGCCAACGCGCGGGGAGAGGCGGTTTGCGTATTGGGCGCTCTTCCGCTTCCTCGCTCACTGAC
TCGCTGCGCTCGGTCGTTCGGCTGCGGCGAGCGGTATCAGCTCACTCAAAGGCGGTAATACGGTTATCCA
CAGAATCAGGGGATAACGCAGGAAAGAACATGTGAGCAAAAGGCCAGCAAAAGGCCAGGAACCGTAAAAA
GGCCGCGTTGCTGGCGTTTTTCCATAGGCTCCGCCCCCCTGACGAGCATCACAAAAATCGACGCTCAAGT
CAGAGGTGGCGAAACCCGACAGGACTATAAAGATACCAGGCGTTTCCCCCTGGAAGCTCCCTCGTGCGCT
CTCCTGTTCCGACCCTGCCGCTTACCGGATACCTGTCCGCCTTTCTCCCTTCGGGAAGCGTGGCGCTTTC
TCATAGCTCACGCTGTAGGTATCTCAGTTCGGTGTAGGTCGTTCGCTCCAAGCTGGGCTGTGTGCACGAA
CCCCCCGTTCAGCCCGACCGCTGCGCCTTATCCGGTAACTATCGTCTTGAGTCCAACCCGGTAAGACACG
ACTTATCGCCACTGGCAGCAGCCACTGGTAACAGGATTAGCAGAGCGAGGTATGTAGGCGGTGCTACAGA
GTTCTTGAAGTGGTGGCCTAACTACGGCTACACTAGAAGAACAGTATTTGGTATCTGCGCTCTGCTGAAG
CCAGTTACCTTCGGAAAAAGAGTTGGTAGCTCTTGATCCGGCAAACAAACCACCGCTGGTAGCGGTGGTT
TTTTTGTTTGCAAGCAGCAGATTACGCGCAGAAAAAAAGGATCTCAAGAAGATCCTTTGATCTTTTCTAC
GGGGTCTGACGCTCAGTGGAACGAAAACTCACGTTAAGGGATTTTGGTCATGAGATTATCAAAAAGGATC
TTCACCTAGATCCTTTTAAATTAAAAATGAAGTTTTAAATCAATCTAAAGTATATATGAGTAAACTTGGT
CTGACAGTTACCAATGCTTAATCAGTGAGGCACCTATCTCAGCGATCTGTCTATTTCGTTCATCCATAGT
TGCCTGACTCCCCGTCGTGTAGATAACTACGATACGGGAGGGCTTACCATCTGGCCCCAGTGCTGCAATG
ATACCGCGAGACCCACGCTCACCGGCTCCAGATTTATCAGCAATAAACCAGCCAGCCGGAAGGGCCGAGC
GCAGAAGTGGTCCTGCAACTTTATCCGCCTCCATCCAGTCTATTAATTGTTGCCGGGAAGCTAGAGTAAG
TAGTTCGCCAGTTAATAGTTTGCGCAACGTTGTTGCCATTGCTACAGGCATCGTGGTGTCACGCTCGTCG
TTTGGTATGGCTTCATTCAGCTCCGGTTCCCAACGATCAAGGCGAGTTACATGATCCCCCATGTTGTGCA
AAAAAGCGGTTAGCTCCTTCGGTCCTCCGATCGTTGTCAGAAGTAAGTTGGCCGCAGTGTTATCACTCAT
GGTTATGGCAGCACTGCATAATTCTCTTACTGTCATGCCATCCGTAAGATGCTTTTCTGTGACTGGTGAG
TACTCAACCAAGTCATTCTGAGAATAGTGTATGCGGCGACCGAGTTGCTCTTGCCCGGCGTCAATACGGG
ATAATACCGCGCCACATAGCAGAACTTTAAAAGTGCTCATCATTGGAAAACGTTCTTCGGGGCGAAAACT
CTCAAGGATCTTACCGCTGTTGAGATCCAGTTCGATGTAACCCACTCGTGCACCCAACTGATCTTCAGCA
TCTTTTACTTTCACCAGCGTTTCTGGGTGAGCAAAAACAGGAAGGCAAAATGCCGCAAAAAAGGGAATAA
GGGCGACACGGAAATGTTGAATACTCATACTCTTCCTTTTTCAATATTATTGAAGCATTTATCAGGGTTA
TTGTCTCATGAGCGGATACATATTTGAATGTATTTAGAAAAATAAACAAATAGGGGTTCCGCGCACATTT
CCCCGAAAAGTGCCACCTGACGTCGACGGATCGGGAGATCTCCCGATCCCCTATGGTGCACTCTCAGTAC
AATCTGCTCTGATGCCGCATAGTTAAGCCAGTATCTGCTCCCTGCTTGTGTGTTGGAGGTCGCTGAGTAG
TGCGCGAGCAAAATTTAAGCTACAACAAGGCAAGGCTTGACCGACAATTGCATGAAGAATCTGCTTAGGG
TTAGGCGTTTTGCGCTGCTTCGCGATGTACGGGCCAGATATACGCGTT
Features (pLannotate 1.2.2; 20 found; start..end, strand, type, name):
      1..380     +  enhancer       CMV enhancer: human cytomegalovirus immediate early enhancer
    381..584     +  promoter       CMV promoter: human cytomegalovirus (CMV) immediate early promoter
    580..613     +  LTR            5' LTR (truncated) (fragment): truncated 5' long terminal repeat (LTR) from HIV-1
    629..647     +  promoter       T7 promoter: promoter for bacteriophage T7 RNA polymerase
    728..1696    +  CDS            Arg1: ARGI1_MOUSE - Experimental evidence at protein level: Swiss-Prot protein existence level 1. Functions in L-arginine homeostasis in nonhepatic tissues characterized by the competition between nitric oxide synthase (NOS) and arginase for the available intracellular substrate arginine. Arginine metabolism is a critical regulator of innate and adaptive immune responses. Involved in an antimicrobial effector pathway in polymorphonuclear granulocytes (PMN). Upon PMN cell death is liberated from the phagolysosome and depletes arginine in the microenvironment leading to suppressed T cell and natural k
   1739..1963    +  polyA_signal   bGH poly(A) signal: bovine growth hormone polyadenylation signal
   1967..1988    +  promoter       SV40 promoter (fragment): SV40 enhancer and early promoter
   2009..2437    +  rep_origin     f1 ori (sequence partly withheld): f1 bacteriophage origin of replication; arrow indicates direction of (+) strand synthesis
   2451..2780    +  promoter       SV40 promoter: SV40 enhancer and early promoter
   2847..3638    +  CDS            neo: KKA2_KLEPN - Also known as kan, nptII. Experimental evidence at protein level: Swiss-Prot protein existence level 1. Resistance to kanamycin, neomycin, paromomycin, ribostamycin, butirosin and gentamicin B. From Klebsiella pneumoniae.
   3662..3820    +  CDS            ble (fragment): BLE_KLEPN - Experimental evidence at protein level: Swiss-Prot protein existence level 1. Binding protein with a strong affinity to the bleomycin family of antibiotics. Binds to CL990; an antimitotic-antibiotic compound. From Klebsiella pneumoniae.
   3815..3936    +  polyA_signal   SV40 poly(A) signal: SV40 polyadenylation signal
   4009..4025    -  protein_bind   lac operator: The lac repressor binds to the lac operator to inhibit transcription in E. coli. This inhibition can be relieved by adding lactose or isopropyl-β-D-thiogalactopyranoside (IPTG). lac repressor encoded by lacI
   4033..4063    -  promoter       lac promoter: promoter for the E. coli lac operon
   4078..4099    -  protein_bind   CAP binding site: CAP binding activates transcription in the presence of cAMP. E. coli catabolite activator protein
   4112..4204    -  CDS            lacI (fragment): lac repressor; lacI; The lac repressor binds to the lac operator to inhibit transcription in E. coli. This inhibition can be relieved by adding lactose or isopropyl-β-D-thiogalactopyranoside (IPTG).
   4387..4975    -  rep_origin     ori: high-copy-number ColE1/pMB1/pBR322/pUC origin of replication
   5146..6006    -  CDS            AmpR: β-lactamase; bla; confers resistance to ampicillin, carbenicillin, and related antibiotics
   6007..6111    -  promoter       AmpR promoter: bla
   6170..6222    -  misc_feature   bom (fragment): basis of mobility region from pBR322
