[The description below was written by a language model from this plasmid's Addgene catalogue record and pLannotate feature annotations shown in this document.]
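Description:
pcDNA3.1-mArg1 is a mammalian expression plasmid carrying the mouse arginase 1 (Arg1) coding sequence in a pcDNA3.1-type backbone. In the sequenced record of about 6.4 kb, the Arg1 open reading frame lies downstream of the human cytomegalovirus immediate early enhancer and promoter and is followed by the bovine growth hormone polyadenylation signal. This arrangement gives strong constitutive expression in transfected mammalian cells. A T7 promoter sits between the CMV promoter and the insert, where it can serve as a sequencing primer site or drive in vitro transcription. No epitope tag or reporter is annotated, so the protein appears to be expressed untagged. The cloning sites used are not recorded. Short hits annotated as an HIV-1 LTR fragment, a ble fragment and a lacI fragment are probably incidental matches to backbone sequence rather than functional elements.

The plasmid is propagated in E. coli through a high-copy ColE1/pUC-type origin with ampicillin selection from the AmpR (β-lactamase) cassette. An f1 origin is also present and allows single-stranded DNA production.

The catalogue and the sequence disagree on the mammalian selection marker. The catalogue lists the backbone as pcDNA3.1 hygro(+) with hygromycin selection, but the feature table shows an SV40 early promoter driving a neomycin/kanamycin phosphotransferase (neo) gene with an SV40 poly(A) signal, and no hygromycin resistance gene. The sequenced plasmid therefore looks like the neomycin (G418-selectable) version of the backbone, and users should confirm the marker before attempting stable selection.

Arginase 1 competes with nitric oxide synthase for arginine and helps regulate immune responses. The plasmid therefore suits overexpression studies of arginine metabolism in mammalian cells, although the record states no specific purpose.
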