Addgene plasmid #34573: pcDNA3.1-mArg1
Depositing lab: Peter Murray.
Backbone
  Vector backbone: pcDNA3.1 hygro(+)
  Backbone manufacturer: Invitrogen
  Backbone size w/o insert (bp): 5597
  Vector type: Mammalian Expression
  Selectable markers: Hygromycin
Growth in bacteria
  Bacterial resistance: Ampicillin, 100 μg/mL
  Growth temperature: 37°C
  Growth strain: DH5alpha
  Copy number: High Copy
Gene/Insert
  Gene/Insert name: Arg1
  Species: M. musculus (mouse)
  Entrez Gene: Arg1 (a.k.a. AI, Arg-1, PGIF)
  Promoter: CMV
  Cloning method: Restriction Enzyme; 5′ cloning site none (unknown if destroyed); 3′ cloning site none (unknown if destroyed)
  Sequencing primers: 5′ T7 forward
Terms and licenses: Academic/Nonprofit Terms; Industry Terms: Not Available to Industry
How to cite: pcDNA3.1-mArg1 was a gift from Peter Murray (Addgene plasmid # 34573 ; http://n2t.net/addgene:34573 ; RRID:Addgene_34573)
