>Addgene plasmid #34573 | pcDNA3.1-mArg1 | addgene partial sequence | sequence record 41686 | CMV-F 5'-CGCAAATGGGCGGTAGGCGTG-3'
AGCAGAGCTCTCTGGCTACTAGAGAACCCACTGCTTACTGGCTTATCGAAATTAATACGACTCACTATAG
GGAGACCCAAGCTGGCTAGCGTTTAAACTTAAGCTTGGTACCGAGCTCGGATCCACTAGTCCAGTGTGGT
GGAATTCCAGCATGAGCTCCAAGCCAAAGTCCTTAGAGATTATCGGAGCGCCTTTCTCAAAAGGACAGCC
TCGAGGAGGGGTAGAGAAAGGCCCTGCAGCACTGAGGAAAGCTGGTCTGCTGGAAAAACTTAAAGAAACA
GAGTATGACGTGAGAGACCACGGGGACCTGGCCTTTGTTGATGTCCCTAATGACAGCTCCTTTCAAATTG
TGAAGAACCCACGGTCTGTGGGGAAAGCCAATGAAGAGCTGGCTGGTGTGGTGGCAGAGGTCCAGAAGAA
TGGAAGAGTCAGTGTGGTGCTGGGTGGAGACCACAGTCTGGCAGTTGGAAGCATCTCTGGCCACGCCAGG
GTCCACCCTGACCTATGTGTCATTTGGGTGGATGCTCACACTGACATCAACACTCCCCTGACAACCAGCT
CTGGGAATCTGCATGGGCAACCTGTGTCCTTTCTCCTGAAGGAACTGAAAGGAAAGTTCCCAGATGTACC
AGGATTCTCCTGGGTGACTCCCTGCATATCTGCCAAAGACATCGTGTACATTGGCTTGCGAGACGTAGAC
CCTGGGGAACACTATATAATAAAAACTCTGGGAATTAAGTATTTCTCCATGACTGAAGTA
