>Addgene plasmid #34573 | pcDNA3.1-mArg1 | addgene partial sequence | sequence record 42459 | BGH-rev
CTCACTTAGGTGGTTTAAGGTAGTCAGTCCCTGGCTTATGGTTACCCTCCCGTTGAGTTCCGAAACAAGC
CAAGGTTAAAGCCACTGCCGTGTTCACAGTACTCTTCACCTCCTCTGCTGTCTTCCCAAGAGTTGGGTTC
ACTTCCATGATATCTAGTCCTGAAAGGAGCCCTGTCTTGTAAATTTCTTCTGTGATGTAGAGACCTTCTC
TGTAAGATAGGCCTCCCAGAACCGGGGTGCCGGTCGCCGGGGTGAATGCTGGGTCCAGCCCATCGACATC
AAAGCTCAGGTGAATCGGCCTTTTCTTCCTTCCCAGCAGGTAGCTGAAGGTCTCTTCCATCACCTTGCCA
ATCCCCAGCTTGTCTACTTCAGTCATGGAGAAATACTTAATTCCCAGAGTTTTTATTATATAGTGTTCCC
CAGGGTCTACGTCTCGCAAGCCAATGTACACGATGTCTTTGGCAGATATGCAGGGAGTCACCCAGGAGAA
TCCTGGTACATCTGGGAACTTTCCTTTCAGTTCCTTCAGGAGAAAGGACACAGGTTGCCCATGCAGATTC
CCAGAGCTGGTTGTCAGGGGAGTGTTGATGTCAGTGTGAGCATCCACCCAAATGACACATAGGTCAGGGT
GGACCCTGGCGTGGCCAGAGATGCTTCCAACTGCCAGACTGTGGTCTCCACCCAGCACCACACTGACTCT
TCCATTCTTCTGGACCTCTGCCACCACACCAGCCAGCTCTTCATTGGCTTTCCCCACAGACCGTGGGTTC
TTCACAATTTGAAAGGAGCTGTCATTAGGGACATCAACAAAGGCCAGGTCCCCGTGGTCTCTCACGTCAT
ACTCTGTTTCTTTAAGTTTTTCCAGCAGACCAGCTTTCCTCAGTGCTGCAGGGCCTTTCTCTACCCCTCC
TCGAGGCTGTCCTTTTGAGAA
